Addgene plasmid #54747: mApple-Lifeact-7
Purpose: (Empty Backbone) Localization: Actin, Excitation: 568, Emission: 592
Depositing lab: Michael Davidson. Depositing organization: Florida State University, Tallahassee.
Backbone
  Vector backbone: mApple-Lifeact
  Backbone size w/o insert (bp): 4800
  Vector type: Mammalian Expression
  Selectable markers: Neomycin (select with G418)
  Backbone size (bp): 4800
  Tag / fusion protein: mApple-Lifeact (C terminal on backbone)
Growth in bacteria
  Bacterial resistance: Kanamycin, 50 μg/mL
  Growth temperature: 37°C
  Growth strain: DH5alpha
  Copy number: High Copy
Gene/Insert
  Gene/Insert name: Lifeact-mApple
  Tag / fusion protein: mApple-Lifeact (C terminal on backbone)
Terms and licenses: Academic/Nonprofit Terms; Industry Terms: Not Available to Industry
Depositor comments: . Excitation = 568; Emission = 592
How to cite: mApple-Lifeact-7 was a gift from Michael Davidson (Addgene plasmid # 54747 ; http://n2t.net/addgene:54747 ; RRID:Addgene_54747)
