[The description below was written by a language model from this plasmid's Addgene catalogue record.]
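Description:
mApple-Lifeact-7 is a mammalian expression plasmid of about 4.8 kb that encodes a fusion of the actin-binding peptide Lifeact with the red-orange fluorescent protein mApple. It is catalogued as an "empty backbone", meaning the fluorescent fusion is itself the functional content of the vector rather than a separately cloned gene of interest. It is maintained in bacteria as a high-copy plasmid under kanamycin selection. For mammalian cells it carries a neomycin resistance marker, so stably transfected populations can be selected with G418. The record does not state the promoter driving the fusion, the origin of replication or the polyadenylation signal, and no feature table is provided to confirm them.

Lifeact is a short peptide that binds filamentous actin. Because of its small size it is widely used to label F-actin in living cells. The insert name (Lifeact-mApple) and the note that the tag lies at the C terminus suggest that mApple follows the Lifeact peptide. The "7" in the name may refer to the length of the linker between the two parts, but the record does not explain it. mApple is a monomeric fluorescent protein, recorded here with excitation at 568 nm and emission at 592 nm, which lets it be combined with green or far-red probes in multicolour imaging.

The stated localization is actin, and the construct is typically used as a live-cell marker, by transient or stable transfection, to visualise actin structures such as stress fibres, lamellipodia and the cortical network by fluorescence microscopy.
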