>Addgene plasmid #54747 | mApple-Lifeact-7 | addgene partial sequence | sequence record 90706 | CMV-F 5'-CGCAAATGGGCGGTAGGCGTG-3'
AGTGAACCGTCAGATCCGCTAGCGCCACCATGGGCGTGGCCGACTTGATCAAGAAGTTCGAGTCCATCTC
CAAGGAGGAGGGGGATCCACCGGTCGCCACCATGGTGAGCAAGGGCGAGGAGAATAACATGGCCATCATC
AAGGAGTTCATGCGCTTCAAGGTGCACATGGAGGGCTCCGTGAACGGCCACGAGTTCGAGATCGAGGGCG
AGGGCGAGGGCCGCCCCTACGAGGCCTTTCAGACCGCTAAGCTGAAGGTGACCAAGGGTGGCCCCCTGCC
CTTCGCCTGGGACATCCTGTCCCCTCAGTTCATGTACGGCTCCAAGGTCTACATTAAGCACCCAGCCGAC
ATCCCCGACTACTTCAAGCTGTCCTTCCCCGAGGGCTTCAGGTGGGAGCGCGTGATGAACTTCGAGGACG
GCGGCATTATTCACGTTAACCAGGACTCCTCCCTGCAGGACGGCGTGTTCATCTACAAGGTGAAGCTGCG
CGGCACCAACTTCCCCTCCGACGGCCCCGTAATGCAGAAGAAGACCATGGGCTGGGAGGCCTCCGAGGAG
CGGATGTACCCCGAGGACGGCGCCCTGAAGAGCGAGATCAAGAAGAGGCTGAAGCTGAAGGACGGCGGCC
ACTACGCCGCCGAGGTCAAGACCACCTACAAGGCCAAGA
