>Addgene plasmid #54747 | mApple-Lifeact-7 | addgene partial sequence | sequence record 92248 | SV40pA-R 5'-GAAATTTGTGATGCTATTGC-3'
AGTTAACAACAACAATTGCATTCATTTTATGTTTCAGGTTCAGGGGGAGGTGTGGGAGGTTTTTTAAAGC
AAGTAAAACCTCTACAAATGTGGTATGGCTGATTATGATCTAGAGTCGCGGCCGCTTACTTGTACAGCTC
GTCCATGCCGCCGGTGGAGTGGCGGCCCTCGGCGCGTTCGTACTGTTCCACGATGGTGTAGTCCTCGTTG
TGGGACACGATGTCCAACTTGATGTCGACGATGTAGGCGCCGGGCAGCTGCACGGGCTTCTTGGCCTTGT
AGGTGGTCTTGACCTCGGCGGCGTAGTGGCCGCCGTCCTTCAGCTTCAGCCTCTTCTTGATCTCGCTCTT
CAGGGCGCCGTCCTCGGGGTACATCCGCTCCTCGGAGGCCTCCCAGCCCATGGTCTTCTTCTGCATTACG
GGGCCGTCGGAGGGGAAGTTGGTGCCGCGCAGCTTCACCTTGTAGATGAACACGCCGTCCTGCAGGGAGG
AGTCCTGGTTAACGTGAATAATGCCGCCGTCCTCGAAGTTCATCACGCGCTCCCACCTGAAGCCCTCGGG
GAAGGACAGCTTGAAGTAGTCGGGGATGTCGGCTGGGTGCTTAATGTAGACCTTGGAGCCGTACATGAAC
TGAGGGGACAGGATGTCCCAGGCGAAGGGCAGGGGGCCACCCTTGGTCACCTTCAGCTTAGCGGTCTGAA
AGGCCTCGTAGGGGCGGCCCTCGCCCTCGCCCTCGATCTCGAACTCGTGGCCGTTCACGGAGCCCTCCAT
GTGCACCTTGAAGCGCATGAACTCCTTGATGATGGCCATGTTATTCTCCTCGCCCTTGCTCACCATGGTG
GCGACCGGTGGATCCC
