>Addgene plasmid #54747 | mApple-Lifeact-7 | depositor partial sequence | sequence record 158539 | mApple-Lifeact-7 sequence 993 bps
TCCGCCCCCATTGACGCAAATGGGCGGTAGGCGTGTACGGTGGGAGGTCTATATAAGCAGAGCTGGTTTA
GTGAACCGTCAGATCCGCTAGCGCCACCATGGGCGTGGCCGACTTGATCAAGAAGTTCGAGTCCATCTCC
AAGGAGGAGGGGGATCCACCGGTCGCCACCATGGTGAGCAAGGGCGAGGAGAATAACATGGCCATCATCA
AGGAGTTCATGCGCTTCAAGGTGCACATGGAGGGCTCCGTGAACGGCCACGAGTTCGAGATCGAGGGCGA
GGGCGAGGGCCGCCCCTACGAGGCCTTTCAGACCGCTAAGCTGAAGGTGACCAAGGGTGGCCCCCTGCCC
TTCGCCTGGGACATCCTGTCCCCTCAGTTCATGTACGGCTCCAAGGTCTACATTAAGCACCCAGCCGACA
TCCCCGACTACTTCAAGCTGTCCTTCCCCGAGGGCTTCAGGTGGGAGCGCGTGATGAACTTCGAGGACGG
CGGCATTATTCACGTTAACCAGGACTCCTCCCTGCAGGACGGCGTGTTCATCTACAAGGTGAAGCTGCGC
GGCACCAACTTCCCCTCCGACGGCCCCGTAATGCAGAAGAAGACCATGGGCTGGGAGGCCTCCGAGGAGC
GGATGTACCCCGAGGACGGCGCCCTGAAGAGCGAGATCAAGAAGAGGCTGAAGCTGAAGGACGGCGGCCA
CTACGCCGCCGAGGTCAAGACCACCTACAAGGCCAAGAAGCCCGTGCAGCTGCCCGGCGCCTACATCGTC
GACATCAAGTTGGACATCGTGTCCCACAACGAGGACTACACCATCGTGGAACAGTACGAACGCGCCGAGG
GCCGCCACTCCACCGGCGGCATGGACGAGCTGTACAAGTAAGCGGCCGCGACTCTAGATCATAATCAGCC
ATACCACATTTGTAGAGGTTTTACTTGCTTTAAAAAACCTCCCACACCTCCCCCTGAACCTGAAACATAA
AATGAATGCAATT
